>Addgene plasmid #177684 | pYPQ-NF-L2-dMb2Cas12a | addgene full sequence | sequence record 350122 | Addgene NGS Result
TGTTGTGCACGACGACATCATTCCGTGGCGTTATCCAGCTAAGCGCGAACTGCAATTTGGAGAATGGCAG
CGCAATGACATTCTTGCAGGTATCTTCGAGCCAGCCACGATCGACATTGATCTGGCTATCTTGCTGACAA
AAGCAAGAGAACATAGCGTTGCCTTGGTAGGTCCAGCGGCGGAGGAACTCTTTGATCCGGTTCCTGAACA
GGATCTATTTGAGGCGCTAAATGAAACCTTAACGCTATGGAACTCGCCGCCCGACTGGGCTGGCGATGAG
CGAAATGTAGTGCTTACGTTGTCCCGCATTTGGTACAGCGCAGTAACCGGCAAAATCGCGCCGAAGGATG
TCGCTGCCGACTGGGCAATGGAGCGCCTGCCGGCCCGGTATCAGCCCGTCATACTTGAAGCTAGACAGGC
TTATCTTGGACAAGAAGAAGATCGCTTGGCCTCGCGCGCAGATCAGTTGGAAGAATTTGTCCACTACGTG
AAAGGCGAGATCACCAAGGTAGTCGGCAAATAACCCTCGAGCCACCCATGACCAAAATCCCTTAACGTGA
GTTACGCGTCGTTCCACTGAGCGTCAGACCCCGTAGAAAAGATCAAAGGATCTTCTTGAGATCCTTTTTT
TCTGCGCGTAATCTGCTGCTTGCAAACAAAAAAACCACCGCTACCAGCGGTGGTTTGTTTGCCGGATCAA
GAGCTACCAACTCTTTTTCCGAAGGTAACTGGCTTCAGCAGAGCGCAGATACCAAATACTGTTCTTCTAG
TGTAGCCGTAGTTAGGCCACCACTTCAAGAACTCTGTAGCACCGCCTACATACCTCGCTCTGCTAATCCT
GTTACCAGTGGCTGCTGCCAGTGGCGATAAGTCGTGTCTTACCGGGTTGGACTCAAGACGATAGTTACCG
GATAAGGCGCAGCGGTCGGGCTGAACGGGGGGTTCGTGCACACAGCCCAGCTTGGAGCGAACGACCTACA
CCGAACTGAGATACCTACAGCGTGAGCTATGAGAAAGCGCCACGCTTCCCGAAGGGAGAAAGGCGGACAG
GTATCCGGTAAGCGGCAGGGTCGGAACAGGAGAGCGCACGAGGGAGCTTCCAGGGGGAAACGCCTGGTAT
CTTTATAGTCCTGTCGGGTTTCGCCACCTCTGACTTGAGCGTCGATTTTTGTGATGCTCGTCAGGGGGGC
GGAGCCTATGGAAAAACGCCAGCAACGCGGCCTTTTTACGGTTCCTGGCCTTTTGCTGGCCTTTTGCTCA
CATGTTCTTTCCTGCGTTATCCCCTGATTCTGTGGATAACCGTATTACCGCCTTTGAGTGAGCTGATACC
GCTCGCCGCAGCCGAACGACCGAGCGCAGCGAGTCAGTGAGCGAGGAAGCGGAAGAGCGCCCAATACGCA
AACCGCCTCTCCCCGCGCGTTGGCCGATTCATTAATGCAGCTGGCACGACAGGTTTCCCGACTGGAAAGC
GGGCAGTGAGCGCAACGCAATTAATACGCGTACCGCGAGCCAGGAAGAGTTTGTAGAAACGCAAAAAGGC
CATCCGTCAGGATGGCCTTCTGCTTAGTTTGATGCCTGGCAGTTTATGGCGGGCGTCCTGCCCGCCACCC
TCCGGGCCGTTGCTTCACAACGTTCAAATCCGCTCCCGGCGGATTTGTCCTACTCAGGAGAGCGTTCACC
GACAAACAACAGATAAAACGAAAGGCCCAGTCTTCCGACTGAGCCTTTCGTTTTATTTGATGCCTGGCAG
TTCCCTACTCTCGCGTTAACGCTTGCATGGATGTTTTCCCAGTCACGACGTTGTAAAACGACGGCCAGTC
TTAAGCTCGGGCCCCAAATAATGATTTTATTTTGACTGATAGTGACCTGTTCGTTGCAACAAATTGATGA
GCAATGCTTTTTTATAATGCCAACTTTGTACAAAAAAGCAGGCTCCGATGCCCAAAAAAAAAAGAAAGGT
CTCGTCACAGCTCGTCAAGAGCGAACTGGAAGAGAAGAAATCGGAATTGCGCCACAAACTCAAATACGTC
CCTCATGAGTACATCGAACTCATAGAAATCGCCAGAAATTCTACCCAAGACCGGATACTTGAAATGAAGG
TCATGGAATTTTTTATGAAGGTGTATGGGTATAGAGGAAAGCACCTCGGTGGCAGTAGGAAGCCCGATGG
CGCGATCTACACCGTCGGTAGTCCGATTGACTATGGAGTGATAGTCGACACAAAAGCGTATAGTGGAGGG
TATAACCTGCCCATTGGACAAGCAGATGAAATGCAGCGGTACGTGGAAGAAAACCAAACACGCAATAAAC
ATATAAATCCTAACGAATGGTGGAAGGTTTATCCCTCCTCCGTTACAGAATTCAAGTTTTTGTTCGTCTC
GGGCCACTTCAAGGGCAACTACAAGGCCCAGCTTACTCGGTTGAATCACATCACAAATTGCAATGGGGCA
GTCTTGAGTGTGGAGGAACTTTTGATCGGGGGTGAAATGATCAAGGCCGGTACGCTGACGTTGGAGGAGG
TTCGGCGGAAGTTTAATAATGGCGAAATAAACTTTTCAGGGAGTGAGACGCCAGGAACATCAGAAAGCGC
AACCCCGGAGTCGACCATGGCTCCTAAGAAGAAGCGGAAGGTTGGTATTCACGGGGTGCCTGCGGCTCTG
TTTCAAGATTTTACACATCTGTACCCGCTGAGTAAAACAGTGCGGTTCGAGCTGAAACCCATAGGAAGGA
CCCTCGAGCACATCCACGCGAAGAATTTTCTGAGCCAGGATGAAACTATGGCTGATATGTATCAAAAAGT
TAAGGTCATTTTGGACGACTATCATCGCGATTTTATTGCCGACATGATGGGAGAGGTGAAACTCACGAAG
CTTGCTGAATTTTACGACGTCTATCTGAAGTTCAGGAAAAATCCTAAGGACGATGGGCTGCAAAAACAGC
TTAAAGACCTTCAAGCTGTCCTTCGGAAGGAATCGGTGAAGCCTATAGGGTCAGGTGGGAAGTACAAAAC
AGGCTACGATAGACTCTTTGGGGCAAAACTCTTCAAAGATGGAAAAGAGTTGGGTGACCTCGCAAAATTC
GTTATAGCCCAAGAAGGTGAGTCTTCTCCGAAGCTGGCTCATCTTGCTCATTTTGAGAAGTTCAGCACGT
ATTTTACTGGATTTCACGATAATCGGAAGAATATGTACTCGGATGAAGACAAGCATACTGCAATAGCGTA
CAGGCTCATCCATGAGAATTTGCCGAGATTCATCGACAATCTGCAAATCTTGACAACAATCAAACAAAAG
CATAGCGCCCTCTATGATCAGATAATCAACGAGCTCACGGCCTCCGGGCTCGACGTCTCCTTGGCTTCTC
ATCTTGACGGGTATCACAAGCTCCTTACACAAGAGGGGATCACGGCATACAACAGGATCATAGGAGAGGT
GAATGGATATACAAATAAGCATAACCAGATATGCCACAAGAGCGAGCGCATAGCGAAACTTAGACCCTTG
CACAAGCAAATCCTTTCTGACGGAATGGGAGTGTCATTCCTTCCGTCTAAGTTCGCGGATGATAGTGAGA
TGTGCCAAGCGGTCAACGAATTTTATCGCCATTATACTGACGTGTTCGCAAAGGTGCAAAGTCTCTTTGA
CGGATTTGATGATCACCAGAAAGACGGGATCTATGTTGAACACAAAAACCTTAATGAACTGAGCAAACAG
GCGTTCGGCGACTTTGCTTTGCTGGGGAGGGTCCTTGATGGATACTACGTGGACGTTGTCAATCCGGAGT
TCAATGAGCGGTTCGCAAAGGCCAAGACTGACAATGCGAAAGCCAAGCTTACAAAAGAAAAGGACAAATT
CATTAAAGGAGTCCACTCACTGGCTTCCCTCGAACAAGCAATAGAACACCATACAGCTAGACACGACGAT
GAGAGTGTTCAAGCCGGAAAACTTGGCCAGTACTTCAAACACGGTTTGGCGGGGGTTGACAACCCGATTC
AGAAAATTCACAATAACCATTCGACGATTAAAGGGTTTCTGGAAAGGGAAAGGCCTGCTGGGGAACGGGC
GCTCCCGAAGATCAAGTCAGGAAAAAACCCAGAAATGACACAGCTCAGGCAGCTGAAGGAACTTTTGGAC
AACGCATTGAATGTGGCGCACTTCGCTAAGCTGCTGACAACTAAAACAACCTTGGACAACCAGGATGGAA
ATTTTTACGGGGAGTTTGGGGTGCTTTACGACGAGCTGGCTAAAATTCCAACTCTCTACAATAAGGTTAG
AGATTATCTCTCTCAAAAGCCCTTTTCTACCGAAAAGTATAAGCTCAACTTCGGCAATCCGACCCTTCTC
AATGGGTGGGACCTGAACAAAGAGAAAGATAACTTTGGGGTTATACTTCAGAAGGATGGATGCTATTACT
TGGCGCTTCTTGATAAGGCTCATAAAAAAGTTTTCGACAACGCCCCTAACACTGGTAAGAACGTCTACCA
AAAGATGGTCTACAAACTGTTGCCCGGCCCCAACAAAATGCTTCCTAAAGTGTTTTTCGCAAAATCGAAT
CTCGACTATTATAATCCATCTGCCGAGCTCCTTGACAAATATGCTAAGGGGACCCATAAAAAGGGTGATA
ATTTCAACCTGAAGGACTGCCACGCGCTTATCGACTTTTTCAAAGCCGGGATAAATAAGCATCCGGAGTG
GCAACATTTTGGTTTTAAATTTTCGCCAACGTCGTCCTATCGCGACCTTTCCGATTTCTATAGGGAAGTT
GAACCTCAGGGGTACCAGGTCAAATTTGTTGACATTAATGCGGACTACATTGATGAATTGGTGGAGCAAG
GGAAGCTCTACCTCTTTCAAATATATAACAAAGATTTCTCGCCAAAAGCGCATGGTAAACCGAATCTTCA
TACCTTGTACTTTAAAGCACTTTTTTCAGAAGATAACTTGGCGGACCCGATCTACAAGCTGAATGGGGAA
GCTCAGATCTTCTACAGGAAAGCTTCGTTGGACATGAACGAGACTACCATACATCGCGCGGGAGAGGTGC
TTGAGAACAAAAATCCCGACAACCCGAAAAAGCGGCAATTCGTTTACGACATCATCAAAGACAAACGGTA
CACGCAGGACAAATTTATGCTCCACGTCCCCATTACCATGAATTTTGGAGTCCAAGGCATGACCATTAAG
GAATTCAACAAAAAGGTCAACCAAAGTATTCAGCAATACGATGAAGTCAATGTCATAGGCATAGCTCGGG
GAGAAAGGCATCTGTTGTATCTTACCGTGATTAACTCTAAGGGTGAAATACTGGAGCAACGGTCACTTAA
CGATATAACCACGGCGTCCGCGAACGGTACACAAGTGACCACTCCCTACCACAAAATATTGGATAAAAGG
GAGATAGAACGCTTGAATGCCCGCGTTGGCTGGGGTGAGATTGAGACCATCAAAGAGCTTAAATCGGGAT
ATTTGTCTCACGTCGTTCATCAAATTAACCAACTCATGCTTAAGTACAATGCAATCGTTGTGCTCGAGGA
CCTGAACTTTGGTTTCAAAAGAGGGAGGTTCAAGGTGGAAAAACAAATTTACCAGAACTTTGAAAACGCG
CTTATCAAGAAATTGAATCACCTTGTTTTGAAAGATAAGGCAGATGACGAAATCGGGTCGTATAAAAATG
CACTCCAGTTGACAAATAATTTCACGGATTTGAAGTCGATCGGCAAGCAAACAGGGTTCCTCTTTTATGT
GCCAGCGTGGAATACATCAAAAATTGATCCGGAGACGGGATTTGTCGACTTGCTGAAGCCTAGGTATGAG
AACATTGCCCAATCTCAGGCCTTTTTCGGCAAATTCGATAAAATATGCTACAACACAGACAAAGGTTATT
TTGAATTTCACATTGATTACGCCAAATTTACAGATAAGGCGAAAAACAGCAGACAGAAATGGGCTATCTG
TTCTCATGGGGACAAACGCTATGTCTACGATAAGACGGCTAATCAAAATAAAGGCGCCGCAAAAGGTATT
AATGTGAATGATGAGCTGAAAAGCTTGTTTGCCCGCTACCATATCAATGATAAACAACCAAACTTGGTGA
TGGACATATGCCAGAACAATGACAAAGAATTCCACAAGTCACTCATGTGCCTGCTTAAAACCCTTTTGGC
GCTGCGGTATAGCAATGCATCTAGCGATGAAGACTTTATTTTGAGTCCCGTGGCCAACGACGAGGGCGTG
TTTTTTAATTCAGCCTTGGCGGACGATACGCAGCCCCAGAATGCGGACGCAAACGGCGCGTACCACATTG
CACTGAAGGGACTGTGGCTTCTGAACGAGCTGAAAAATAGCGACGACCTGAATAAAGTCAAGTTGGCCAT
TGACAATCAAACCTGGTTGAATTTCGCTCAAAATAGAAAGCGTCCTGCTGCCACCAAAAAGGCCGGACAG
GCTAAGAAAAAGAAGTGAGACGACTAGTGGCGGCCGCCGACGTCCGATCGTTCAAACATTTGGCAATAAA
GTTTCTTAAGATTGAATCCTGTTGCCGGTCTTGCGATGATTATCATATAATTTCTGTTGAATTACGTTAA
GCATGTAATAATTAACATGTAATGCATGACGTTATTTATGAGATGGGTTTTTATGATTAGAGTCCCGCAA
TTATACATTTAATACGCGATAGAAAACAAAATATAGCGCGCAAACTAGGATAAATTATCGCGCGCGGTGT
CATCTATGTTACTAGATCGGGAATTGATCCCCCCTCGACAGCTTCCGGAAAGGGCGAATTCGCAACTTTG
TATACAAAAGTTGAACGAGAAACGTAAAATGATATAAATATCAATATATTAAATTAGATTTTGCATAAAA
AACAGACTACATAATACTGTAAAACACAACATATCCAGTCACTATGCCATCCAGCTGATATCCCCTATAG
TGAGTCGTATTACATGGTCATAGCTGTTTCCTGGCAGCTCTGGCCCGTGTCTCAAAATCTCTGATGTTAC
ATTGCACAAGATAAAAATATATCATCATGCCTCCTCTGGACCAGCCAGGACAGAAATGCCTCGACTTCGC
TGCTACCCAAGGTTGCCGGGTGACGCACACCGTGGAAACGGATGAAGGCACGAACCCAGTGGACATAAGC
CTGTTCGGTTCGTAAGCTGTAATGCAAGTAGCGTATGCGCTCACGCAACTGGTCCAGAACCTTGACCGAA
CGCAGCGGTGGTAACGGCGCAGTGGCGGTTTTCATGGCTTGTTATGACTGTTTTTTTGGGGTACAGTCTA
TGCCTCGGGCATCCAAGCAGCAAGCGCGTTACGCCGTGGGTCGATGTTTGATGTTATGGAGCAGCAACGA
TGTTACGCAGCAGGGCAGTCGCCCTAAAACAAAGTTAAACATTATGAGGGAAGCGGTGATCGCCGAAGTA
TCGACTCAACTATCAGAGGTAGTTGGCGTCATCGAGCGCCATCTCGAACCGACGTTGCTGGCCGTACATT
TGTACGGCTCCGCAGTGGATGGCGGCCTGAAGCCACACAGTGATATTGATTTGCTGGTTACGGTGACCGT
AAGGCTTGATGAAACAACGCGGCGAGCTTTGATCAACGACCTTTTGGAAACTTCGGCTTCCCCTGGAGAG
AGCGAGATTCTCCGCGCTGTAGAAGTCACCAT
Features (pLannotate 1.2.2; 13 found; start..end, strand, type, name):
    616..1204    +  rep_origin     ori: high-copy-number ColE1/pMB1/pBR322/pUC origin of replication
   1387..1479    +  CDS            lacI (fragment): lac repressor; lacI; The lac repressor binds to the lac operator to inhibit transcription in E. coli. This inhibition can be relieved by adding lactose or isopropyl-β-D-thiogalactopyranoside (IPTG).
   1534..1561    -  terminator     rrnB T2 terminator: transcription terminator T2 from the E. coli rrnB gene
   1693..1736    +  terminator     rrnB T1 terminator: Escherichia coli rrnB; transcription terminator T1 from the E. coli rrnB gene
   1783..1819    -  CDS            lacZα (fragment): LacZα fragment of β-galactosidase; lacZ fragment
   1835..1934    +  protein_bind   attL1: mutant version of attL; recombination site for the Gateway® LR reaction LR Clonase™
   1953..2555    +  CDS            fokIR (fragment): T2F1_PLAOK - Also known as rfoKI. Experimental evidence at protein level: Swiss-Prot protein existence level 1. Recognizes the double-stranded sequence 5'-GGATG-3'/3'-CATCC- 5' and cleaves respectively 14 bases after G-1 and 13 bases before C-1. From Planomicrobium okeanokoites (Planococcus okeanokoites) (Flavobacterium okeanokoites).
   6486..6738    +  terminator     NOS terminator: nopaline synthase terminator and poly(A) signal
   6783..6906    +  protein_bind   attR5: mutant version of attR; recombination site for the Gateway® LR reaction LR Clonase™
   6924..6942    -  promoter       T7 promoter: promoter for bacteriophage T7 RNA polymerase
   7132..7155    +  promoter       Pc promoter (fragment): intI1 (promoter lies within the coding sequence); class 1 integron promoter
   7331..7387    +  CDS            GmR (fragment): gentamycin acetyltransferase; aacC1; confers resistance to gentamycin
   7394..523     +  CDS            SmR (across the origin): aminoglycoside adenylyltransferase (Murphy, 1985); aadA; confers resistance to spectinomycin and streptomycin
