[The description below was written by a language model from this plasmid's Addgene catalogue record and pLannotate feature annotations shown in this document.]
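Description:
pYPQ-NF-L2-dMb2Cas12a is a 7,662 bp Gateway entry clone built on the pYPQ167 backbone and intended for assembling plant CRISPR expression vectors. It is propagated in E. coli as a high-copy plasmid through a ColE1/pUC-type origin and selected with spectinomycin via the aadA (SmR) aminoglycoside adenylyltransferase gene. The annotated lacI, lacZα and gentamicin-resistance pieces are short fragments left over from backbone construction rather than functional genes, and rrnB T1/T2 terminators sit upstream of the cassette to insulate it from read-through transcription.

The payload lies between attL1 and attR5 recombination sites. It encodes a fusion described as NLS-FokI-XTEN-NLS-dMb2Cas12a-NLS: the FokI nuclease domain is joined through a flexible XTEN linker to a catalytically dead Cas12a from Moraxella bovoculi, with nuclear localisation signals at both ends and internally. The feature table detects the FokI fragment immediately after attL1; the long unannotated stretch that follows corresponds in position to the dMb2Cas12a coding region, and a NOS terminator and poly(A) signal closes the unit before attR5. No plant promoter is annotated within the cassette, and the record does not state one, consistent with an entry clone whose promoter is provided by the destination vector after an LR reaction. In multisite Gateway schemes, the attL1/attR5 pairing usually allows a second entry clone, such as a guide RNA module, to be combined with this one.

Because FokI cleaves DNA only as a dimer, two dCas12a fusions must be guided to adjacent sites to cut. The construct was made for dimeric FokI-dCas genome editing using Mb2Cas12a to broaden the range of targetable sites.
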