Addgene plasmid #177684: pYPQ-NF-L2-dMb2Cas12a
Purpose: Gateway entry clone (attL1 & attR5) for dimeric FokI-dMb2Cas12a genome editing
Depositing lab: Yiping Qi. Depositing organization: University of Maryland, College Park. Publication: Expanding the targeting scope of FokI-dCas nuclease systems with SpRY and Mb2Cas12a. Cheng Y, Sretenovic S, Zhang Y, Pan C, Huang J, Qi Y. Biotechnol J. 2022 Apr 4:e2100571. doi: 10.1002/biot.202100571. PubMed 35377968.
Backbone
  Vector backbone: pYPQ167
  Total vector size (bp): 7662
  Vector type: Plant Expression, CRISPR ; Gateway compatible FokI-dMb2Cas12a entry clone
Growth in bacteria
  Bacterial resistance: Spectinomycin, 50 μg/mL
  Growth temperature: 37°C
  Growth strain: DH5alpha
  Copy number: High Copy
Gene/Insert
  Gene/Insert name: FokI-dMb2Cas12a (alt name: NLS-FokI-XTEN-NLS-dMb2Cas12a-NLS)
  Species: Moraxella bovoculi AAX08_00205
  Tag / fusion protein: NLS (N terminal on insert); NLS (C terminal on insert)
Terms and licenses: Academic/Nonprofit Terms; Industry Terms: Not Available to Industry
How to cite: pYPQ-NF-L2-dMb2Cas12a was a gift from Yiping Qi (Addgene plasmid # 177684 ; http://n2t.net/addgene:177684 ; RRID:Addgene_177684)
